Addgene plasmid #195636: pBEL2707
Purpose: Expression/purification of 6xHis-TEV-sfGFP-MlaA (227-251)
Depositing lab: Gira Bhabha & Damian Ekiert. Depositing organization: NYU Grossman School of Medicine. Publication: Protein-protein interactions in the Mla lipid transport system probed by computational structure prediction and deep mutational scanning. MacRae MR, Puvanendran D, Haase MAB, Coudray N, Kolich L, Lam C, Baek M, Bhabha G, Ekiert DC. J Biol Chem. 2023 Apr 24:104744. doi: 10.1016/j.jbc.2023.104744. PubMed 37100290.
Backbone
  Vector backbone: pET21a
  Vector type: Bacterial Expression
Growth in bacteria
  Bacterial resistance: Ampicillin, 100 μg/mL
  Growth temperature: 37°C
  Growth strain: DH5alpha
  Copy number: High Copy
Gene/Insert
  Gene/Insert name: sfGFP-MlaA
  Species: E. coli
  Mutation: 6xHis-TEV-sfGFP-MlaA (227-251)
  Cloning method: Gibson Cloning
Terms and licenses: Academic/Nonprofit Terms; Industry Terms: Not Available to Industry
Depositor comments: Please visit https://www.biorxiv.org/content/10.1101/2022.12.09.519820v1 for bioRxiv preprint.
How to cite: pBEL2707 was a gift from Gira Bhabha & Damian Ekiert (Addgene plasmid # 195636 ; http://n2t.net/addgene:195636 ; RRID:Addgene_195636)
