[The description below was written by a language model from this plasmid's Addgene catalogue record and pLannotate feature annotations shown in this document.]
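Description:
pBEL2707 is a bacterial expression plasmid built on the pET21a backbone for producing and purifying a fusion of superfolder GFP to a short C-terminal segment of the E. coli outer membrane lipoprotein MlaA (residues 227–251). It is propagated in E. coli under ampicillin selection, with β-lactamase expressed from its own promoter. Replication relies on a ColE1/pMB1-type origin. The catalogue lists the plasmid as high copy, although the feature table also detects the pBR322-derived rop gene and bom region typical of pET vectors. An f1 origin is present as well. The annotation also picks up backbone remnants, including tetracycline-resistance fragments, a loxP site and a small multiple cloning site fragment, none of which has any stated role in the construct's purpose.

The expression cassette is driven by a T7 promoter followed by a lac operator, and the plasmid carries lacI with its promoter. Transcription therefore depends on a host supplying T7 RNA polymerase and is held off by the lac repressor until induced with IPTG. According to the record, the open reading frame encodes an N-terminal 6xHis tag for affinity purification, a TEV protease site allowing tag removal, sfGFP, and then the 25-residue MlaA fragment. The feature table annotates the sfGFP and mlaA portions directly but does not separately call the His tag or TEV site. A T7 terminator closes the cassette, and the short "SET1" match just upstream of it is probably vector-derived sequence rather than a designed tag. The insert was assembled by Gibson cloning. MlaA belongs to the Mla phospholipid transport pathway that maintains outer membrane lipid asymmetry, and the associated study examined protein–protein interactions in this system. The construct thus appears to present the MlaA C-terminal peptide on a soluble fluorescent carrier for such interaction experiments.
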