Features (pLannotate 1.2.2; 20 found; start..end, strand, type, name):
     12..440     +  rep_origin     f1 ori (sequence partly withheld): f1 bacteriophage origin of replication; arrow indicates direction of (+) strand synthesis
    542..575     +  protein_bind   loxP: Cre-mediated recombination occurs in the 8-bp core sequence (GCATACAT). Cre recombinase
    605..623     +  misc_feature   MCS (fragment): pBluescript multiple cloning site
    654..758     +  promoter       AmpR promoter: bla
    759..1619    +  CDS            AmpR: β-lactamase; bla; confers resistance to ampicillin, carbenicillin, and related antibiotics
   1790..2378    +  rep_origin     ori: high-copy-number ColE1/pMB1/pBR322/pUC origin of replication
   2564..2703    -  misc_feature   bom: basis of mobility region from pBR322
   2805..2996    -  CDS            rop: Rop protein, which maintains plasmids at low copy number; rop
   3013..3393    +  CDS            YPB1_ECOLX: Protein predicted: Swiss-Prot protein existence level 4. From Escherichia coli.
   3465..3756    -  CDS            TcR (fragment): tetracycline efflux protein; tet; confers resistance to tetracycline
   3771..3792    -  protein_bind   CAP binding site: CAP binding activates transcription in the presence of cAMP. E. coli catabolite activator protein
   3805..4887    -  CDS            lacI: lac repressor; lacI; The lac repressor binds to the lac operator to inhibit transcription in E. coli. This inhibition can be relieved by adding lactose or isopropyl-β-D-thiogalactopyranoside (IPTG).
   4888..4965    -  promoter       lacI promoter: lacI
   4973..5252    -  CDS            TcR (fragment): tetracycline efflux protein; tet; confers resistance to tetracycline
   5274..5292    +  promoter       T7 promoter: promoter for bacteriophage T7 RNA polymerase
   5293..5317    +  protein_bind   lac operator: The lac repressor binds to the lac operator to inhibit transcription in E. coli. This inhibition can be relieved by adding lactose or isopropyl-β-D-thiogalactopyranoside (IPTG). lac repressor encoded by lacI
   5414..6124    +  CDS            Superfolder GFP: Superfolder GFP is a basic (constitutively fluorescent) green fluorescent protein published in 2005, derived from Aequorea victoria. It is reported to be a very rapidly-maturing weak dimer.
   6125..6199    +  CDS            mlaA (fragment): MLAA_ECOLI - Also known as vacJ. Experimental evidence at protein level: Swiss-Prot protein existence level 1. Involved in a phospholipid transport pathway that maintains lipid asymmetry in the outer membrane by retrograde trafficking of phospholipids from the outer membrane to the inner membrane. From Escherichia coli (strain K12).
   6225..6274    +  CDS            SET1 (fragment): solubility-enhancement tag derived from T7 phage gene 10B
   6282..6329    +  terminator     T7 terminator: transcription terminator for bacteriophage T7 RNA polymerase
>Addgene plasmid #195636 | pBEL2707 | addgene full sequence | sequence record 385338 | Addgene NGS Result
TGGCGAATGGG
[124 nt withheld, positions 12-135]
C
[91 nt withheld, positions 137-227]
A
[49 nt withheld, positions 229-277]
CCTTTGACGTTGGAGTCCACGTTCTTT
[37 nt withheld, positions 305-341]
ACCCTATCTCGGTCTATTCTTTTGATTTATAAGGGATTTTGCCGATTTCGGCCTATTGGTTAAAAAATGA
GCTGATTTAACAAAAATTTAACGCGAATTTTAACAAAATATTAACGCTTACAATTTAGGTGGCACTTTTC
GGGGAACGACGACCTGCAGCCAAGCTAGCTTGGCTGGACGTAAACTCCTCTTCAGACCTAATAACTTCGT
ATAGCATACATTATACGAAGTTATATTAAGGGTTATTGAATATGATCGGAATTGGGCTGCAGGAATTCGA
TAGCTTGGCTGCAGGTCGACCTCGAGGATGTGCGCGGAACCCCTATTTGTTTATTTTTCTAAATACATTC
AAATATGTATCCGCTCATGAGACAATAACCCTGATAAATGCTTCAATAATATTGAAAAAGGAAGAGTATG
AGTATTCAACATTTCCGTGTCGCCCTTATTCCCTTTTTTGCGGCATTTTGCCTTCCTGTTTTTGCTCACC
CAGAAACGCTGGTGAAAGTAAAAGATGCTGAAGATCAGTTGGGTGCACGAGTGGGTTACATCGAACTGGA
TCTCAACAGCGGTAAGATCCTTGAGAGTTTTCGCCCCGAAGAACGTTTTCCAATGATGAGCACTTTTAAA
GTTCTGCTATGTGGCGCGGTATTATCCCGTATTGACGCCGGGCAAGAGCAACTCGGTCGCCGCATACACT
ATTCTCAGAATGACTTGGTTGAGTACTCACCAGTCACAGAAAAGCATCTTACGGATGGCATGACAGTAAG
AGAATTATGCAGTGCTGCCATAACCATGAGTGATAACACTGCGGCCAACTTACTTCTGACAACGATCGGA
GGACCGAAGGAGCTAACCGCTTTTTTGCACAACATGGGGGATCATGTAACTCGCCTTGATCGTTGGGAAC
CGGAGCTGAATGAAGCCATACCAAACGACGAGCGTGACACCACGATGCCTGCAGCAATGGCAACAACGTT
GCGCAAACTATTAACTGGCGAACTACTTACTCTAGCTTCCCGGCAACAATTAATAGACTGGATGGAGGCG
GATAAAGTTGCAGGACCACTTCTGCGCTCGGCCCTTCCGGCTGGCTGGTTTATTGCTGATAAATCTGGAG
CCGGTGAGCGTGGCTCTCGCGGTATCATTGCAGCACTGGGGCCAGATGGTAAGCCCTCCCGTATCGTAGT
TATCTACACGACGGGGAGTCAGGCAACTATGGATGAACGAAATAGACAGATCGCTGAGATAGGTGCCTCA
CTGATTAAGCATTGGTAACTGTCAGACCAAGTTTACTCATATATACTTTAGATTGATTTAAAACTTCATT
TTTAATTTAAAAGGATCTAGGTGAAGATCCTTTTTGATAATCTCATGACCAAAATCCCTTAACGTGAGTT
TTCGTTCCACTGAGCGTCAGACCCCGTAGAAAAGATCAAAGGATCTTCTTGAGATCCTTTTTTTCTGCGC
GTAATCTGCTGCTTGCAAACAAAAAAACCACCGCTACCAGCGGTGGTTTGTTTGCCGGATCAAGAGCTAC
CAACTCTTTTTCCGAAGGTAACTGGCTTCAGCAGAGCGCAGATACCAAATACTGTCCTTCTAGTGTAGCC
GTAGTTAGGCCACCACTTCAAGAACTCTGTAGCACCGCCTACATACCTCGCTCTGCTAATCCTGTTACCA
GTGGCTGCTGCCAGTGGCGATAAGTCGTGTCTTACCGGGTTGGACTCAAGACGATAGTTACCGGATAAGG
CGCAGCGGTCGGGCTGAACGGGGGGTTCGTGCACACAGCCCAGCTTGGAGCGAACGACCTACACCGAACT
GAGATACCTACAGCGTGAGCTATGAGAAAGCGCCACGCTTCCCGAAGGGAGAAAGGCGGACAGGTATCCG
GTAAGCGGCAGGGTCGGAACAGGAGAGCGCACGAGGGAGCTTCCAGGGGGAAACGCCTGGTATCTTTATA
GTCCTGTCGGGTTTCGCCACCTCTGACTTGAGCGTCGATTTTTGTGATGCTCGTCAGGGGGGCGGAGCCT
ATGGAAAAACGCCAGCAACGCGGCCTTTTTACGGTTCCTGGCCTTTTGCTGGCCTTTTGCTCACATGTTC
TTTCCTGCGTTATCCCCTGATTCTGTGGATAACCGTATTACCGCCTTTGAGTGAGCTGATACCGCTCGCC
GCAGCCGAACGACCGAGCGCAGCGAGTCAGTGAGCGAGGAAGCGGAAGAGCGCCTGATGCGGTATTTTCT
CCTTACGCATCTGTGCGGTATTTCACACCGCAATGGTGCACTCTCAGTACAATCTGCTCTGATGCCGCAT
AGTTAAGCCAGTATACACTCCGCTATCGCTACGTGACTGGGTCATGGCTGCGCCCCGACACCCGCCAACA
CCCGCTGACGCGCCCTGACGGGCTTGTCTGCTCCCGGCATCCGCTTACAGACAAGCTGTGACCGTCTCCG
GGAGCTGCATGTGTCAGAGGTTTTCACCGTCATCACCGAAACGCGCGAGGCAGCTGCGGTAAAGCTCATC
AGCGTGGTCGTGAAGCGATTCACAGATGTCTGCCTGTTCATCCGCGTCCAGCTCGTTGAGTTTCTCCAGA
AGCGTTAATGTCTGGCTTCTGATAAAGCGGGCCATGTTAAGGGCGGTTTTTTCCTGTTTGGTCACTGATG
CCTCCGTGTAAGGGGGATTTCTGTTCATGGGGGTAATGATACCGATGAAACGAGAGAGGATGCTCACGAT
ACGGGTTACTGATGATGAACATGCCCGGTTACTGGAACGTTGTGAGGGTAAACAACTGGCGGTATGGATG
CGGCGGGACCAGAGAAAAATCACTCAGGGTCAATGCCAGCGCTTCGTTAATACAGATGTAGGTGTTCCAC
AGGGTAGCCAGCAGCATCCTGCGATGCAGATCCGGAACATAATGGTGCAGGGCGCTGACTTCCGCGTTTC
CAGACTTTACGAAACACGGAAACCGAAGACCATTCATGTTGTTGCTCAGGTCGCAGACGTTTTGCAGCAG
CAGTCGCTTCACGTTCGCTCGCGTATCGGTGATTCATTCTGCTAACCAGTAAGGCAACCCCGCCAGCCTA
GCCGGGTCCTCAACGACAGGAGCACGATCATGCGCACCCGTGGGGCCGCCATGCCGGCGATAATGGCCTG
CTTCTCGCCGAAACGTTTGGTGGCGGGACCAGTGACGAAGGCTTGAGCGAGGGCGTGCAAGATTCCGAAT
ACCGCAAGCGACAGGCCGATCATCGTCGCGCTCCAGCGAAAGCGGTCCTCGCCGAAAATGACCCAGAGCG
CTGCCGGCACCTGTCCTACGAGTTGCATGATAAAGAAGACAGTCATAAGTGCGGCGACGATAGTCATGCC
CCGCGCCCACCGGAAGGAGCTGACTGGGTTGAAGGCTCTCAAGGGCATCGGTCGAGATCCCGGTGCCTAA
TGAGTGAGCTAACTTACATTAATTGCGTTGCGCTCACTGCCCGCTTTCCAGTCGGGAAACCTGTCGTGCC
AGCTGCATTAATGAATCGGCCAACGCGCGGGGAGAGGCGGTTTGCGTATTGGGCGCCAGGGTGGTTTTTC
TTTTCACCAGTGAGACGGGCAACAGCTGATTGCCCTTCACGGCCTGGCCCTGAGAGAGTTGCAGCAAGCG
GTCCACGCTGGTTTGCCCCAGCAGGCGAAAATCCTGTTTGATGGTGGTTAACGGCGGGATATAACATGAG
CTGTCTTCGGTATCGTCGTATCCCACTACCGAGATATCCGCACCAACGCGCAGCCCGGACTCGGTAATGG
CGCGCATTGCGCCCAGCGCCATCTGATCGTTGGCAACCAGCATCGCAGTGGGAACGATGCCCTCATTCAG
CATTTGCATGGTTTGTTGAAAACCGGACATGGCACTCCAGTCGCCTTCCCGTTCCGCTATCGGCTGAATT
TGATTGCGAGTGAGATATTTATGCCAGCCAGCCAGACGCAGACGCGCCGAGACAGAACTTAATGGGCCCG
CTAACAGCGCGATTTGCTGGTGACCCAATGCGACCAGATGCTCCACGCCCAGTCGCGTACCGTCTTCATG
GGAGAAAATAATACTGTTGATGGGTGTCTGGTCAGAGACATCAAGAAATAACGCCGGAACATTAGTGCAG
GCAGCTTCCACAGCAATGGCATCCTGGTCATCCAGCGGATAGTTAATGATCAGCCCACTGACGCGTTGCG
CGAGAAGATTGTGCACCGCCGCTTTACAGGCTTCGACGCCGCTTCGTTCTACCATCGACACCACCACGCT
GGCACCCAGTTGATCGGCGCGAGATTTAATCGCCGCGACAATTTGCGACGGCGCGTGCAGGGCCAGACTG
GAGGTGGCAACGCCAATCAGCAACGACTGTTTGCCCGCCAGTTGTTGTGCCACGCGGTTGGGAATGTAAT
TCAGCTCCGCCATCGCCGCTTCCACTTTTTCCCGCGTTTTCGCAGAAACGTGGCTGGCCTGGTTCACCAC
GCGGGAAACGGTCTGATAAGAGACACCGGCATACTCTGCGACATCGTATAACGTTACTGGTTTCACATTC
ACCACCCTGAATTGACTCTCTTCCGGGCGCTATCATGCCATACCGCGAAAGGTTTTGCGCCATTCGATGG
TGTCCGGGATCTCGACGCTCTCCCTTATGCGACTCCTGCATTAGGAAGCAGCCCAGTAGTAGGTTGAGGC
CGTTGAGCACCGCCGCCGCAAGGAATGGTGCATGCAAGGAGATGGCGCCCAACAGTCCCCCGGCCACGGG
GCCTGCCACCATACCCACGCCGAAACAAGCGCTCATGAGCCCGAAGTGGCGAGCCCGATCTTCCCCATCG
GTGATGTCGGCGATATAGGCGCCAGCAACCGCACCTGTGGCGCCGGTGATGCCGGCCACGATGCGTCCGG
CGTAGAGGATCGAGATCTCGATCCCGCGAAATTAATACGACTCACTATAGGGGAATTGTGAGCGGATAAC
AATTCCCCTCTAGAAATAATTTTGTTTAACTTTGGCCCAGGAGATATACATATGCATCACCACCATCACC
ATGAAAATCTGTATTTTCAGGGGGAGAGACCAAGCAAAGGAGAAGAACTTTTCACTGGAGTTGTCCCAAT
TCTTGTTGAATTAGATGGTGATGTTAATGGGCACAAATTTTCTGTCCGTGGAGAGGGTGAAGGTGATGCT
ACAAACGGAAAACTCACCCTTAAATTTATTTGCACTACTGGAAAACTACCTGTTCCGTGGCCAACACTTG
TCACTACTCTGACCTATGGTGTTCAATGCTTTTCCCGTTATCCGGATCACATGAAACGGCATGACTTTTT
CAAGAGTGCCATGCCCGAAGGTTATGTACAGGAACGCACTATATCTTTCAAAGATGACGGGACCTACAAG
ACGCGTGCTGAAGTCAAGTTTGAAGGTGATACCCTTGTTAATCGTATCGAGTTAAAGGGTATTGATTTTA
AAGAAGATGGAAACATTCTTGGACACAAACTCGAGTACAACTTTAACTCACACAATGTATACATCACGGC
AGACAAACAAAAGAATGGAATCAAAGCTAACTTCAAAATTCGCCACAACGTTGAAGATGGTTCCGTTCAA
CTAGCAGACCATTATCAACAAAATACTCCAATTGGCGATGGCCCTGTCCTTTTACCAGACAACCATTACC
TGTCGACACAATCTGTCCTTTCGAAAGATCCCAACGAAAAGCGTGACCACATGGTCCTTCTTGAGTTTGT
AACTGCTGCTGGGATTACACATGGCATGGATGAGCTCTACAAAGGCGGCGAACTCAAACCGCAGGAAAAT
CCGAACGCACAAGCGATTCAGGATGATTTAAAAGATATTGATTCTGAATAAGAGAGACCGGCCGGCCGAT
CCGGCTGCTAACAAAGCCCGAAAGGAAGCTGAGTTGGCTGCTGCCACCGCTGAGCAATAACTAGCATAAC
CCCTTGGGGCCTCTAAACGGGTCTTGAGGGGTTTTTTGCTGAAAGGAGGAACTATATCCGGAT
